Addgene plasmid #191196: pET28a-hfYFP-TEV-mScarlet-i
Purpose: Fusion of hfYFP and mScarlet-I separated by a TEV cleavage site for fluorescence-assisted protein purification
Depositing lab: Gregory Petsko. Depositing organization: Cornell University. Publication: Chemically stable fluorescent proteins for advanced microscopy. Campbell BC, Paez-Segala MG, Looger LL, Petsko GA, Liu CF. Nat Methods. 2022 Nov 7. pii: 10.1038/s41592-022-01660-7. doi: 10.1038/s41592-022-01660-7. PubMed 36344833.
Backbone
  Vector backbone: pET28a
  Total vector size (bp): 6769
  Modifications to backbone: Thrombin cleavage site eliminated.
  Vector type: Bacterial Expression
Growth in bacteria
  Bacterial resistance: Kanamycin, 50 μg/mL
  Growth temperature: 37°C
  Growth strain: DH5alpha
  Growth instructions: For protein production, transform the plasmid into BL21(DE3) cells and induce expression using IPTG.
  Copy number: High Copy
Gene/Insert
  Gene/Insert name: hfYFP & mScarlet-I fusion
  Species: Synthetic
  Insert size (bp): 1533
  Promoter: T7 promoter
  Tag / fusion protein: mScarlet-I (C terminal on insert); 6xHis (N terminal on insert)
  Cloning method: Gibson Cloning
  Sequencing primers: 5′ T7 promoter; 3′ T7 terminator
Terms and licenses: Academic/Nonprofit Terms; Industry Terms: Not Available to Industry
Depositor comments: Please refer to the manuscript to understand how to use this expression/purification system. The streptavidin core domain sequence, constituting amino acids 13-140 of the native protein and responsible for its activity, was synthesized from Thompson & Weber, 1993, without further codon optimization.
How to cite: pET28a-hfYFP-TEV-mScarlet-i was a gift from Gregory Petsko (Addgene plasmid # 191196 ; http://n2t.net/addgene:191196 ; RRID:Addgene_191196)
