[The description below was written by a language model from this plasmid's Addgene catalogue record and pLannotate feature annotations shown in this document.]
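Description:
pET28a-hfYFP-TEV-mScarlet-i is a bacterial expression plasmid of about 6.8 kb built on a pET28a backbone from which the thrombin cleavage site has been removed. It is maintained in E. coli through a ColE1/pMB1-type origin accompanied by the bom and rop elements, carries an f1 phage origin, and is selected with kanamycin via an aminoglycoside phosphotransferase gene. The catalogue lists it as high copy, although the annotated rop gene is normally associated with copy-number restraint. A lacI gene with its own promoter supplies lac repressor for regulated expression.

The payload is a synthetic 1.5 kb open reading frame placed downstream of a T7 promoter, lac operator and T7 gene 10 ribosome binding site, and closed by the T7 terminator. Transcription therefore depends on T7 RNA polymerase, as supplied by a DE3 lysogen host, and is induced with IPTG. The encoded protein begins with an N-terminal 6xHis tag, followed by the yellow fluorescent protein hfYFP, a TEV protease recognition site, and the red fluorescent protein mScarlet-I. The automated annotation labels the hfYFP region as mGreenLantern, presumably by sequence similarity, and reports the short His and TEV stretches as fragments of a composite tag. It also detects a histidine run after mScarlet-I, which resembles the backbone's C-terminal His sequence; whether it is translated is not stated.

The construct is intended for fluorescence-assisted protein purification. The two colours let the fusion be followed visually, and TEV cleavage separates the His-tagged hfYFP from mScarlet-I. The depositor comment about a streptavidin core domain does not correspond to any annotated feature here and seems to concern a related construct.
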