Features (pLannotate 1.2.2; 22 found; start..end, strand, type, name):
     17..445     +  rep_origin     f1 ori (sequence partly withheld): f1 bacteriophage origin of replication; arrow indicates direction of (+) strand synthesis
    498..555     +  promoter       AmpR promoter (fragment): bla
    564..1379    -  CDS            KanR: aminoglycoside phosphotransferase; aph(3')-Ia; confers resistance to kanamycin in bacteria or G418 (Geneticin®) in eukaryotes
   1501..2089    +  rep_origin     ori: high-copy-number ColE1/pMB1/pBR322/pUC origin of replication
   2275..2414    -  misc_feature   bom: basis of mobility region from pBR322
   2516..2707    -  CDS            rop: Rop protein, which maintains plasmids at low copy number; rop
   2724..3104    +  CDS            YPB1_ECOLX: Protein predicted: Swiss-Prot protein existence level 4. From Escherichia coli.
   3176..3467    -  CDS            TcR (fragment): tetracycline efflux protein; tet; confers resistance to tetracycline
   3482..3503    -  protein_bind   CAP binding site: CAP binding activates transcription in the presence of cAMP. E. coli catabolite activator protein
   3516..4598    -  CDS            lacI: lac repressor; lacI; The lac repressor binds to the lac operator to inhibit transcription in E. coli. This inhibition can be relieved by adding lactose or isopropyl-β-D-thiogalactopyranoside (IPTG).
   4599..4676    -  promoter       lacI promoter: lacI
   4684..4963    -  CDS            TcR (fragment): tetracycline efflux protein; tet; confers resistance to tetracycline
   4985..5003    +  promoter       T7 promoter: promoter for bacteriophage T7 RNA polymerase
   5004..5028    +  protein_bind   lac operator: The lac repressor binds to the lac operator to inhibit transcription in E. coli. This inhibition can be relieved by adding lactose or isopropyl-β-D-thiogalactopyranoside (IPTG). lac repressor encoded by lacI
   5043..5065    +  RBS            RBS: efficient ribosome binding site from bacteriophage T7 gene 10 (Olins and Rangwala, 1989)
   5084..5100    +  CDS            capTEV™ (fragment): composite tag for in vivo biotinylation, TEV protease cleavage, and 6xHis tagging
   5135..5851    +  CDS            mGreenLantern: monomeric GFP derivative that displays exceptionally high brightness in cells (Campbell et al., 2020)
   5887..5910    +  CDS            capTEV™ (fragment): composite tag for in vivo biotinylation, TEV protease cleavage, and 6xHis tagging
   5912..6604    +  CDS            mScarlet-I: mScarlet-I is a basic (constitutively fluorescent) red fluorescent protein published in 2016, derived from synthetic construct. It is reported to be a rapidly-maturing monomer with moderate acid sensitivity.
   6614..6631    +  CDS            9xHis (fragment): 9xHis affinity tag
   6641..6690    +  CDS            SET1 (fragment): solubility-enhancement tag derived from T7 phage gene 10B
   6698..6745    +  terminator     T7 terminator: transcription terminator for bacteriophage T7 RNA polymerase
>Addgene plasmid #191196 | pET28a-hfYFP-TEV-mScarlet-i | addgene full sequence | sequence record 376972 | Addgene NGS Result
CGGATTGGCGAATGGG
[124 nt withheld, positions 17-140]
C
[91 nt withheld, positions 142-232]
A
[49 nt withheld, positions 234-282]
CCTTTGACGTTGGAGTCCACGTTCTTT
[37 nt withheld, positions 310-346]
ACCCTATCTCGGTCTATTCTTTTGATTTATAAGGGATTTTGCCGATTTCGGCCTATTGGTTAAAAAATGA
GCTGATTTAACAAAAATTTAACGCGAATTTTAACAAAATATTAACGCTTACAATTTAGGTGGCACTTTTC
GGGGAAATGTGCGCGGAACCCCTATTTGTTTATTTTTCTAAATACATTCAAATATGTATCCGCTCATGAA
TTAATTCTTAGAAAAACTCATCGAGCATCAAATGAAACTGCAATTTATTCATATCAGGATTATCAATACC
ATATTTTTGAAAAAGCCGTTTCTGTAATGAAGGAGAAAACTCACCGAGGCAGTTCCATAGGATGGCAAGA
TCCTGGTATCGGTCTGCGATTCCGACTCGTCCAACATCAATACAACCTATTAATTTCCCCTCGTCAAAAA
TAAGGTTATCAAGTGAGAAATCACCATGAGTGACGACTGAATCCGGTGAGAATGGCAAAAGTTTATGCAT
TTCTTTCCAGACTTGTTCAACAGGCCAGCCATTACGCTCGTCATCAAAATCACTCGCATCAACCAAACCG
TTATTCATTCGTGATTGCGCCTGAGCGAGACGAAATACGCGATCGCTGTTAAAAGGACAATTACAAACAG
GAATCGAATGCAACCGGCGCAGGAACACTGCCAGCGCATCAACAATATTTTCACCTGAATCAGGATATTC
TTCTAATACCTGGAATGCTGTTTTCCCGGGGATCGCAGTGGTGAGTAACCATGCATCATCAGGAGTACGG
ATAAAATGCTTGATGGTCGGAAGAGGCATAAATTCCGTCAGCCAGTTTAGTCTGACCATCTCATCTGTAA
CATCATTGGCAACGCTACCTTTGCCATGTTTCAGAAACAACTCTGGCGCATCGGGCTTCCCATACAATCG
ATAGATTGTCGCACCTGATTGCCCGACATTATCGCGAGCCCATTTATACCCATATAAATCAGCATCCATG
TTGGAATTTAATCGCGGCCTAGAGCAAGACGTTTCCCGTTGAATATGGCTCATAACACCCCTTGTATTAC
TGTTTATGTAAGCAGACAGTTTTATTGTTCATGACCAAAATCCCTTAACGTGAGTTTTCGTTCCACTGAG
CGTCAGACCCCGTAGAAAAGATCAAAGGATCTTCTTGAGATCCTTTTTTTCTGCGCGTAATCTGCTGCTT
GCAAACAAAAAAACCACCGCTACCAGCGGTGGTTTGTTTGCCGGATCAAGAGCTACCAACTCTTTTTCCG
AAGGTAACTGGCTTCAGCAGAGCGCAGATACCAAATACTGTCCTTCTAGTGTAGCCGTAGTTAGGCCACC
ACTTCAAGAACTCTGTAGCACCGCCTACATACCTCGCTCTGCTAATCCTGTTACCAGTGGCTGCTGCCAG
TGGCGATAAGTCGTGTCTTACCGGGTTGGACTCAAGACGATAGTTACCGGATAAGGCGCAGCGGTCGGGC
TGAACGGGGGGTTCGTGCACACAGCCCAGCTTGGAGCGAACGACCTACACCGAACTGAGATACCTACAGC
GTGAGCTATGAGAAAGCGCCACGCTTCCCGAAGGGAGAAAGGCGGACAGGTATCCGGTAAGCGGCAGGGT
CGGAACAGGAGAGCGCACGAGGGAGCTTCCAGGGGGAAACGCCTGGTATCTTTATAGTCCTGTCGGGTTT
CGCCACCTCTGACTTGAGCGTCGATTTTTGTGATGCTCGTCAGGGGGGCGGAGCCTATGGAAAAACGCCA
GCAACGCGGCCTTTTTACGGTTCCTGGCCTTTTGCTGGCCTTTTGCTCACATGTTCTTTCCTGCGTTATC
CCCTGATTCTGTGGATAACCGTATTACCGCCTTTGAGTGAGCTGATACCGCTCGCCGCAGCCGAACGACC
GAGCGCAGCGAGTCAGTGAGCGAGGAAGCGGAAGAGCGCCTGATGCGGTATTTTCTCCTTACGCATCTGT
GCGGTATTTCACACCGCAATGGTGCACTCTCAGTACAATCTGCTCTGATGCCGCATAGTTAAGCCAGTAT
ACACTCCGCTATCGCTACGTGACTGGGTCATGGCTGCGCCCCGACACCCGCCAACACCCGCTGACGCGCC
CTGACGGGCTTGTCTGCTCCCGGCATCCGCTTACAGACAAGCTGTGACCGTCTCCGGGAGCTGCATGTGT
CAGAGGTTTTCACCGTCATCACCGAAACGCGCGAGGCAGCTGCGGTAAAGCTCATCAGCGTGGTCGTGAA
GCGATTCACAGATGTCTGCCTGTTCATCCGCGTCCAGCTCGTTGAGTTTCTCCAGAAGCGTTAATGTCTG
GCTTCTGATAAAGCGGGCCATGTTAAGGGCGGTTTTTTCCTGTTTGGTCACTGATGCCTCCGTGTAAGGG
GGATTTCTGTTCATGGGGGTAATGATACCGATGAAACGAGAGAGGATGCTCACGATACGGGTTACTGATG
ATGAACATGCCCGGTTACTGGAACGTTGTGAGGGTAAACAACTGGCGGTATGGATGCGGCGGGACCAGAG
AAAAATCACTCAGGGTCAATGCCAGCGCTTCGTTAATACAGATGTAGGTGTTCCACAGGGTAGCCAGCAG
CATCCTGCGATGCAGATCCGGAACATAATGGTGCAGGGCGCTGACTTCCGCGTTTCCAGACTTTACGAAA
CACGGAAACCGAAGACCATTCATGTTGTTGCTCAGGTCGCAGACGTTTTGCAGCAGCAGTCGCTTCACGT
TCGCTCGCGTATCGGTGATTCATTCTGCTAACCAGTAAGGCAACCCCGCCAGCCTAGCCGGGTCCTCAAC
GACAGGAGCACGATCATGCGCACCCGTGGGGCCGCCATGCCGGCGATAATGGCCTGCTTCTCGCCGAAAC
GTTTGGTGGCGGGACCAGTGACGAAGGCTTGAGCGAGGGCGTGCAAGATTCCGAATACCGCAAGCGACAG
GCCGATCATCGTCGCGCTCCAGCGAAAGCGGTCCTCGCCGAAAATGACCCAGAGCGCTGCCGGCACCTGT
CCTACGAGTTGCATGATAAAGAAGACAGTCATAAGTGCGGCGACGATAGTCATGCCCCGCGCCCACCGGA
AGGAGCTGACTGGGTTGAAGGCTCTCAAGGGCATCGGTCGAGATCCCGGTGCCTAATGAGTGAGCTAACT
TACATTAATTGCGTTGCGCTCACTGCCCGCTTTCCAGTCGGGAAACCTGTCGTGCCAGCTGCATTAATGA
ATCGGCCAACGCGCGGGGAGAGGCGGTTTGCGTATTGGGCGCCAGGGTGGTTTTTCTTTTCACCAGTGAG
ACGGGCAACAGCTGATTGCCCTTCACCGCCTGGCCCTGAGAGAGTTGCAGCAAGCGGTCCACGCTGGTTT
GCCCCAGCAGGCGAAAATCCTGTTTGATGGTGGTTAACGGCGGGATATAACATGAGCTGTCTTCGGTATC
GTCGTATCCCACTACCGAGATATCCGCACCAACGCGCAGCCCGGACTCGGTAATGGCGCGCATTGCGCCC
AGCGCCATCTGATCGTTGGCAACCAGCATCGCAGTGGGAACGATGCCCTCATTCAGCATTTGCATGGTTT
GTTGAAAACCGGACATGGCACTCCAGTCGCCTTCCCGTTCCGCTATCGGCTGAATTTGATTGCGAGTGAG
ATATTTATGCCAGCCAGCCAGACGCAGACGCGCCGAGACAGAACTTAATGGGCCCGCTAACAGCGCGATT
TGCTGGTGACCCAATGCGACCAGATGCTCCACGCCCAGTCGCGTACCGTCTTCATGGGAGAAAATAATAC
TGTTGATGGGTGTCTGGTCAGAGACATCAAGAAATAACGCCGGAACATTAGTGCAGGCAGCTTCCACAGC
AATGGCATCCTGGTCATCCAGCGGATAGTTAATGATCAGCCCACTGACGCGTTGCGCGAGAAGATTGTGC
ACCGCCGCTTTACAGGCTTCGACGCCGCTTCGTTCTACCATCGACACCACCACGCTGGCACCCAGTTGAT
CGGCGCGAGATTTAATCGCCGCGACAATTTGCGACGGCGCGTGCAGGGCCAGACTGGAGGTGGCAACGCC
AATCAGCAACGACTGTTTGCCCGCCAGTTGTTGTGCCACGCGGTTGGGAATGTAATTCAGCTCCGCCATC
GCCGCTTCCACTTTTTCCCGCGTTTTCGCAGAAACGTGGCTGGCCTGGTTCACCACGCGGGAAACGGTCT
GATAAGAGACACCGGCATACTCTGCGACATCGTATAACGTTACTGGTTTCACATTCACCACCCTGAATTG
ACTCTCTTCCGGGCGCTATCATGCCATACCGCGAAAGGTTTTGCGCCATTCGATGGTGTCCGGGATCTCG
ACGCTCTCCCTTATGCGACTCCTGCATTAGGAAGCAGCCCAGTAGTAGGTTGAGGCCGTTGAGCACCGCC
GCCGCAAGGAATGGTGCATGCAAGGAGATGGCGCCCAACAGTCCCCCGGCCACGGGGCCTGCCACCATAC
CCACGCCGAAACAAGCGCTCATGAGCCCGAAGTGGCGAGCCCGATCTTCCCCATCGGTGATGTCGGCGAT
ATAGGCGCCAGCAACCGCACCTGTGGCGCCGGTGATGCCGGCCACGATGCGTCCGGCGTAGAGGATCGAG
ATCTCGATCCCGCGAAATTAATACGACTCACTATAGGGGAATTGTGAGCGGATAACAATTCCCCTCTAGA
AATAATTTTGTTTAACTTTAAGAAGGAGATATACCATGGGCAGCAGCCATCATCATCATCATCACAGTTC
AGGCAAAGCAGAAACAATACTCTCTCATATGGTGAGCAAGGGCGAGGAGCTGTTCACCGGGGTGGTGCCC
ATCCTGGTCGAGCTGGACGGCGACGTAAACGGCCACAAGTTCAGCGTCCGCGGCGAGGGCGAGGGCGATG
CCACCAACGGCAAGCTGACCCTGAAGCTCATCTCCACCACCGGCAAGCTGCCCGTGCCCTGGCCCACCCT
CGTGACCACCTTAGGCTACGGCCTGATGGTGTTCGCCCGCTACCCCGACCACATGAAGCAGCACGACTTC
TTCAAGTCCGCCATGCCCGAAGGCTACGTCCAGGAGCGCACCATCTCTTTCGAGGACGACGGTTACTACA
AGACCCGCGCCGAGGTGAAGTTCGAGGGCGACACCCTGGTGAACCGCATCGTGCTGAAGGGCATCGACTT
CAAGGAGGACGGCAACATCCTGGGGCACAAGCTGGAGTACAACTTCAACAGCCACAACGTCTATATCACG
GCCGACAAGCAGAAGAACGGCATCAAGGCTAACTTCAAGATCCGCCACAACGTTGAGGACGGCGGCGTGC
AGCTCGCCGACCACTACCAGCAGAACACCCCCATCGGCGACGGCCCCGTGCTGCTGCCCGACAACCACTA
CCTGAGCTACCAGTCCGTCCTGAGCAAAGACCCCAACGAGAAGCGCGATCACATGGTCCTGAAGGAGAGG
GTGACCGCCGCCGGGATTACACATGACATGAACGAGCTGTACAAGGGATCCGCTGGCTCAGCTGCTGGTT
CTGGTGAATTCGAGAATCTGTATTTTCAGGGTCATGTGAGCAAGGGCGAGGCAGTGATCAAGGAGTTCAT
GCGGTTCAAGGTGCACATGGAGGGCTCCATGAACGGCCACGAGTTCGAGATCGAGGGCGAGGGCGAGGGC
CGCCCCTACGAGGGCACCCAGACCGCCAAGCTGAAGGTGACCAAGGGTGGCCCCCTGCCCTTCTCCTGGG
ACATCCTGTCCCCTCAGTTCATGTACGGCTCCAGGGCCTTCATCAAGCACCCCGCCGACATCCCCGACTA
CTATAAGCAGTCCTTCCCCGAGGGCTTCAAGTGGGAGCGCGTGATGAACTTCGAGGACGGCGGCGCCGTG
ACCGTGACCCAGGACACCTCCCTGGAGGACGGCACCCTGATCTACAAGGTGAAGCTCCGCGGCACCAACT
TCCCTCCTGACGGCCCCGTAATGCAGAAGAAGACAATGGGCTGGGAAGCGTCCACCGAGCGGTTGTACCC
CGAGGACGGCGTGCTGAAGGGCGACATTAAGATGGCCCTGCGCCTGAAGGACGGCGGCCGCTACCTGGCG
GACTTCAAGACCACCTACAAGGCCAAGAAGCCCGTGCAGATGCCCGGCGCCTACAACGTCGACCGCAAGT
TGGACATCACCTCCCACAACGAGGACTACACCGTGGTGGAACAGTACGAACGCTCCGAGGGCCGCCACTC
CACCGGCGGCATGGACGAGCTGTACAAGTAACTCGAGCACCACCACCACCACCACTGAGATCCGGCTGCT
AACAAAGCCCGAAAGGAAGCTGAGTTGGCTGCTGCCACCGCTGAGCAATAACTAGCATAACCCCTTGGGG
CCTCTAAACGGGTCTTGAGGGGTTTTTTGCTGAAAGGAGGAACTATATC
